Addgene plasmid #20235: pRmHa3-dKDM4A-H195A-HA2FL2
Depositing lab: Jerry Workman. Depositing organization: Stowers Institute for Medical Research. Publication: Heterochromatin protein 1a stimulates histone H3 lysine 36 demethylation by the Drosophila KDM4A demethylase. Lin CH, Li B, Swanson S, Zhang Y, Florens L, Washburn MP, Abmayr SM, Workman JL. Mol Cell. 2008 Dec 5. 32(5):696-706. 10.1016/j.molcel.2008.11.008 PubMed 19061644.
Backbone
  Vector backbone: pRmHa3-CHA2FL2
  Backbone size w/o insert (bp): 3990
  Vector type: Insect Expression
Growth in bacteria
  Bacterial resistance: Ampicillin, 100 μg/mL
  Growth temperature: 37°C
  Growth strain: DH5alpha
  Copy number: High Copy
Gene/Insert
  Gene/Insert name: dKDM4A (alt name: CG15835)
  Species: D. melanogaster (fly)
  Insert size (bp): 1488
  Mutation: changed His 195 to Ala
  GenBank ID: NM_136487
  Entrez Gene: Kdm4A (a.k.a. CG15835, dJMJD2(1), dKDM4A, Dmel\CG15835)
  Tag / fusion protein: HA2 (C terminal on backbone); FLAG2 (C terminal on backbone)
  Cloning method: Restriction Enzyme; 5′ cloning site KpnI (not destroyed); 3′ cloning site KpnI (not destroyed)
  Sequencing primers: 5′ agaggtgaatcgaacgaaagacccg; 3′ gtagagcgtttatcagttttttgg
Terms and licenses: Academic/Nonprofit Terms; Industry Terms: Not Available to Industry
Depositor comments: D153E mutation is also present, but it does affect the plasmid.
How to cite: pRmHa3-dKDM4A-H195A-HA2FL2 was a gift from Jerry Workman (Addgene plasmid # 20235 ; http://n2t.net/addgene:20235 ; RRID:Addgene_20235)
