[The description below was written by a language model from this plasmid's Addgene catalogue record.]
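Description:
pRmHa3-dKDM4A-H195A-HA2FL2 is an insect-cell expression plasmid built on the pRmHa3-CHA2FL2 backbone (about 4 kb without insert). It is maintained as a high-copy plasmid in E. coli under ampicillin selection. The record does not name the promoter or list any selectable marker for insect cells. The pRmHa3 vector family is generally known for driving expression from the copper-inducible Drosophila metallothionein promoter, but this is not stated in the catalogue fields.

The insert is a roughly 1.5 kb coding sequence for Drosophila melanogaster KDM4A (CG15835, also called dJMJD2(1)), cloned into a KpnI site that is retained on both sides. The backbone adds a C-terminal tandem tag made of two HA epitopes and two FLAG epitopes, so the protein can be detected by immunoblotting and recovered by sequential affinity purification. The insert carries a histidine-to-alanine substitution at residue 195. In JmjC-domain demethylases, changes of this kind typically disrupt a metal-coordinating residue in the catalytic centre, which suggests a catalytically inactive variant, although the record does not state the functional consequence. The depositor also notes an additional D153E change. The comment about its effect is ambiguously worded, so whether it alters the protein's behaviour should be treated as unresolved.

The associated publication concerns stimulation of histone H3 lysine 36 demethylation by heterochromatin protein 1a. In that context, the construct most plausibly serves as a mutant control alongside wild-type tagged dKDM4A in Drosophila cultured cells, for demethylase activity and protein interaction studies.
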