>Addgene plasmid #20235 | pRmHa3-dKDM4A-H195A-HA2FL2 | addgene partial sequence | sequence record 26089 | 20235 with dKDM4A-F
TCGCCNCTGTATGCAGCCGATGTCAAGGGATCGCTGAGTGATGAAGACCTTGAAGTTTGGAACATTGGGC
GCTTGGACACCATATTAAACTTGGTCAACACTGACTACAACATAATCATCGATGGGGTAAACACGGCTTA
CCTCTACTTTGGCATGTGGAAGAGCTCTTTTGCCTGGGCCACCGAGGACATGGATCTGTATTCTATTAAC
TATCTGCATTTTGGAGCACCCAAAACCTGGTACGCCATTCCGCCGGCGTATGGCAGACGTCTGGAGAAGC
TGGCGAACGAAACCTTCTCTGAGAACTACCAGGAATGCAATGCCTATCTTCGCCATAAGATGACCATGAT
CAGTCCGAAGGTGCTGCGCCAGCACAACATACCTTACAACAAGATCACGCAGGAAGCGGGCGAAATCATG
ATTACATTTCCCTTCGGCTACCATGCCGGGTTCAATCATGGCTTCAACGGCGCCGAGTCGACCAACTTTG
CGTCGAAGCGTTGGATCGAGTACGGCAAGCGGGCTAGTATTTGCCGATGCCGCAGCGACATGGTTAAGAT
CTCGATGGAGACCTTCGTACGCCGTTTCCAGCCAGAGCGATACGATAATTGGCTGAAAGGTCAGGACATG
GGCTGTCACCCCGAGGAGCCGGGTAAAATATGCGCTGCAGCACCACCCACTTTGAATGAGTACGAGAAAC
AGGAAAATTTACGTGCAGCCAAATCCGAAGAAGAATCTCCGCAAAAACGAGGCTGCTCGCTNNCTGGCAA
TGGATGNN
